>Addgene plasmid #240809 | pPolI-PA-60 | addgene full sequence | sequence record 484880 | Addgene NGS Result
GATTCATTAATGCAGCTGGCACGACAGGTTTCCCGACTGGAAAGCGGGCAGTGAGCGCAACGCAATTAAT
GTGAGTTAGCTCACTCATTAGGCACCCCAGGCTTTACACTTTATGCTTCCGGCTCGTATGTTGTGTGGAA
TTGTGAGCGGATAACAATTTCACACAGGAAACAGCTATGACATGATTACGAATTCGAGCTCGGTACCCGG
GGATCCTCTAGAGTCCCATTCGCCATTACCGAGGGGACGGTCCCCTCGGAATGTTGCCCAGCCGGCGCCA
GCGAGGAGGCTGGGACCATGCCGGCCAGCGAAAGCAGGTACTGATTCAAAATGGCATACTGTCCAAAAAA
GTACCTTGTTTCTACTAATAACCCGGCGGCCCAAAATGCCGACTCGGAGCGAAAGATATACCTCCCCCGG
GGCCGGGAGGTCGCGTCACCGACCACGCCGCCGGCCCAGGCGACGCGCGACACGGACACCTGTCCCCAAA
AACGCCACCATCGCAGCCACACACGGAGCGCCCGGGGCCCTCTGGTCAACCCCAGGACACACGCGGGAGC
AGCGCCGGGCCGGGGACGCCCTCCCGGCCGCCCGTGCCACACGCAGGGGCCGGCCCGTCTAGAATTGACC
TGCAGGCATGCAAGCTTGGCACTGGCCGTCGTTTTACAACGTCGTGACTGGGAAAACCCTGGCGTTACCC
AACTTAATCGCCTTGCAGCACATCCCCCTTTCGCCAGCTGGCGTAATAGCGAAGAGGCCCGCACCGATCG
CCCTTCCCAACAGTTGCGCAGCCTGAATGGCGAATGGCGCCTGATGCGGTATTTTCTCCTTACGCATCTG
TGCGGTATTTCACACCGCATATGGTGCACTCTCAGTACAATCTGCTCTGATGCCGCATAGTTAAGCCAGC
CCCGACACCCGCCAACACCCGCTGACGCGCCCTGACGGGCTTGTCTGCTCCCGGCATCCGCTTACAGACA
AGCTGTGACCGTCTCCGGGAGCTGCATGTGTCAGAGGTTTTCACCGTCATCACCGAAACGCGCGAGACGA
AAGGGCCTCGTGATACGCCTATTTTTATAGGTTAATGTCATGATAATAATGGTTTCTTAGACGTCAGGTG
GCACTTTTCGGGGAAATGTGCGCGGAACCCCTATTTGTTTATTTTTCTAAATACATTCAAATATGTATCC
GCTCATGAGACAATAACCCTGATAAATGCTTCAATAATATTGAAAAAGGAAGAGTATGAGTATTCAACAT
TTCCGTGTCGCCCTTATTCCCTTTTTTGCGGCATTTTGCCTTCCTGTTTTTGCTCACCCAGAAACGCTGG
TGAAAGTAAAAGATGCTGAAGATCAGTTGGGTGCACGAGTGGGTTACATCGAACTGGATCTCAACAGCGG
TAAGATCCTTGAGAGTTTTCGCCCCGAAGAACGTTTTCCAATGATGAGCACTTTTAAAGTTCTGCTATGT
GGCGCGGTATTATCCCGTATTGACGCCGGGCAAGAGCAACTCGGTCGCCGCATACACTATTCTCAGAATG
ACTTGGTTGAGTACTCACCAGTCACAGAAAAGCATCTTACGGATGGCATGACAGTAAGAGAATTATGCAG
TGCTGCCATAACCATGAGTGATAACACTGCGGCCAACTTACTTCTGACAACGATCGGAGGACCGAAGGAG
CTAACCGCTTTTTTGCACAACATGGGGGATCATGTAACTCGCCTTGATCGTTGGGAACCGGAGCTGAATG
AAGCCATACCAAACGACGAGCGTGACACCACGATGCCTGTAGCAATGGCAACAACGTTGCGCAAACTATT
AACTGGCGAACTACTTACTCTAGCTTCCCGGCAACAATTAATAGACTGGATGGAGGCGGATAAAGTTGCA
GGACCACTTCTGCGCTCGGCCCTTCCGGCTGGCTGGTTTATTGCTGATAAATCTGGAGCCGGTGAGCGTG
GGTCTCGCGGTATCATTGCAGCACTGGGGCCAGATGGTAAGCCCTCCCGTATCGTAGTTATCTACACGAC
GGGGAGTCAGGCAACTATGGATGAACGAAATAGACAGATCGCTGAGATAGGTGCCTCACTGATTAAGCAT
TGGTAACTGTCAGACCAAGTTTACTCATATATACTTTAGATTGATTTAAAACTTCATTTTTAATTTAAAA
GGATCTAGGTGAAGATCCTTTTTGATAATCTCATGACCAAAATCCCTTAACGTGAGTTTTCGTTCCACTG
AGCGTCAGACCCCGTAGAAAAGATCAAAGGATCTTCTTGAGATCCTTTTTTTCTGCGCGTAATCTGCTGC
TTGCAAACAAAAAAACCACCGCTACCAGCGGTGGTTTGTTTGCCGGATCAAGAGCTACCAACTCTTTTTC
CGAAGGTAACTGGCTTCAGCAGAGCGCAGATACCAAATACTGTTCTTCTAGTGTAGCCGTAGTTAGGCCA
CCACTTCAAGAACTCTGTAGCACCGCCTACATACCTCGCTCTGCTAATCCTGTTACCAGTGGCTGCTGCC
AGTGGCGATAAGTCGTGTCTTACCGGGTTGGACTCAAGACGATAGTTACCGGATAAGGCGCAGCGGTCGG
GCTGAACGGGGGGTTCGTGCACACAGCCCAGCTTGGAGCGAACGACCTACACCGAACTGAGATACCTACA
GCGTGAGCTATGAGAAAGCGCCACGCTTCCCGAAGGGAGAAAGGCGGACAGGTATCCGGTAAGCGGCAGG
GTCGGAACAGGAGAGCGCACGAGGGAGCTTCCAGGGGGAAACGCCTGGTATCTTTATAGTCCTGTCGGGT
TTCGCCACCTCTGACTTGAGCGTCGATTTTTGTGATGCTCGTCAGGGGGGCGGAGCCTATGGAAAAACGC
CAGCAACGCGGCCTTTTTACGGTTCCTGGCCTTTTGCTGGCCTTTTGCTCACATGTTCTTTCCTGCGTTA
TCCCCT
Features (pLannotate 1.2.2; 13 found; start..end, strand, type, name):
      1..54      +  CDS            lacI (fragment): lac repressor; lacI; The lac repressor binds to the lac operator to inhibit transcription in E. coli. This inhibition can be relieved by adding lactose or isopropyl-β-D-thiogalactopyranoside (IPTG).
     67..88      +  protein_bind   CAP binding site: CAP binding activates transcription in the presence of cAMP. E. coli catabolite activator protein
    103..133     +  promoter       lac promoter: promoter for the E. coli lac operon
    141..157     +  protein_bind   lac operator: The lac repressor binds to the lac operator to inhibit transcription in E. coli. This inhibition can be relieved by adding lactose or isopropyl-β-D-thiogalactopyranoside (IPTG). lac repressor encoded by lacI
    190..225     +  misc_feature   MCS (fragment): pUC18/19 multiple cloning site
    219..307     -  ncRNA          HDV ribozyme: Accession: RF00094 - Hepatitis delta virus ribozyme
    413..502     -  ncRNA          pRNA: Accession: RF01518 - NoRC associated RNA, pRNA
    650..804     +  CDS            lacZα (fragment): LacZα fragment of β-galactosidase; lacZ fragment
    810..909     -  misc_feature   bom (fragment): basis of mobility region from pBR322
   1011..1046    -  CDS            rop (fragment): Rop protein, which maintains plasmids at low copy number; rop
   1141..1245    +  promoter       AmpR promoter: bla
   1246..2106    +  CDS            AmpR: β-lactamase; bla; confers resistance to ampicillin, carbenicillin, and related antibiotics
   2277..2865    +  rep_origin     ori: high-copy-number ColE1/pMB1/pBR322/pUC origin of replication
