[The description below was written by a language model from this plasmid's Addgene catalogue record and pLannotate feature annotations shown in this document.]
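Description:
pPolI-PA-60 is a small (about 2.9 kb) mammalian expression plasmid built on the pPol I backbone and designed to produce a defined influenza A virus mini viral RNA (mvRNA), PA-60, in transfected cells. The plasmid scaffold is pUC-like. It carries a high-copy ColE1/pMB1-type origin of replication and an AmpR (β-lactamase) cassette with its own promoter for ampicillin selection in E. coli. It also retains remnants of the lac region (CAP site, lac promoter and operator, lacZα and MCS fragments) and short bom and rop fragments, none of which contribute to the payload.

The insert is a 60-nucleotide influenza A virus RNA template named for the PA segment, and the record gives its promoter as Pol I. The feature table does not annotate the insert or the promoter directly. It does place a reverse-strand match to pRNA, an RNA derived from the ribosomal DNA promoter region, which is consistent with an RNA polymerase I promoter at that position. A hepatitis delta virus ribozyme lies downstream on the same strand, and the unannotated gap between the two is presumably where the 60-nt insert sits.

In this arrangement, Pol I starts transcription at a precise nucleotide and yields an uncapped, non-polyadenylated RNA. Self-cleavage by the ribozyme then trims the 3′ end, so the transcript has authentic viral-like termini rather than mRNA features. RNAs of this kind can act as templates for the influenza polymerase when the viral replication proteins are supplied from other plasmids. The record states the purpose only as expression of mvRNA PA-60 and does not describe specific downstream assays.
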