Addgene plasmid #240809: pPolI-PA-60
Purpose: Expresses influenza A virus mvRNA PA-60
Depositing lab: AJ te Velthuis. Depositing organization: Princeton University.
Backbone
  Vector backbone: pPol I
  Vector type: Mammalian Expression
Growth in bacteria
  Bacterial resistance: Ampicillin, 100 μg/mL
  Growth temperature: 37°C
  Growth strain: DH5alpha
  Copy number: High Copy
Gene/Insert
  Gene/Insert name: mvRNA PA-60
  Species: influenza A virus
  Insert size (bp): 60
  Promoter: Pol I
  Cloning method: Other
  Sequencing primers: 5′ GGAAACAGCTATGACCATGATTAC; 3′ TGACGCGACCTCCCGGCCCC
Terms and licenses: Academic/Nonprofit Terms; Industry Terms: Not Available to Industry
How to cite: pPolI-PA-60 was a gift from AJ te Velthuis (Addgene plasmid # 240809 ; http://n2t.net/addgene:240809 ; RRID:Addgene_240809)
