>Addgene plasmid #240809 | pPolI-PA-60 | depositor partial sequence | sequence record 474722 | PA-60 insert in positive sense
AGCGAAAGCAGGTACTGATTCAAAATGGCATACTGTCCAAAAAAGTACCTTGTTTCTACT
